Addgene plasmid #59777: pCMV-OptoFGFR1-Y766F
Purpose: Expresses optoFGFR1 with mutation in PLC-gamma binding phosphotyrosine site of FGFR1
Depositing lab: Won Do Heo. Depositing organization: Institute for Basic Science. Publication: Spatiotemporal control of fibroblast growth factor receptor signals by blue light. Kim N, Kim JM, Lee M, Kim CY, Chang KY, Heo WD. Chem Biol. 2014 Jul 17;21(7):903-12. doi: 10.1016/j.chembiol.2014.05.013. Epub 2014 Jun 26. PubMed 24981772.
Backbone
  Vector backbone: pmCitrine-N1
  Backbone manufacturer: Clontech
  Backbone size w/o insert (bp): 4733
  Total vector size (bp): 7550
  Vector type: Mammalian Expression
  Selectable markers: Neomycin (select with G418)
Growth in bacteria
  Bacterial resistance: Kanamycin, 50 μg/mL
  Growth temperature: 37°C
  Growth strain: DH5alpha
  Copy number: High Copy
Gene/Insert
  Gene/Insert name: OptoFGFR1-Y766F (alt name: Lyn-cytoFGFR1(Y766F)-PHR-mCit)
  Species: H. sapiens (human), A. thaliana (mustard weed)
  Insert size (bp): 3617
  GenBank ID: NM_023110.2
  Entrez Gene: FGFR1 (a.k.a. BFGFR, CD331, CEK, ECCL, FGFBR, FGFR-1, FLG, FLT-2, FLT2, HBGFR, HH2, HRTFDS, KAL2, N-SAM, OGD, bFGF-R-1)
  Promoter: CMV
  Tag / fusion protein: mCitrine (C terminal on insert)
  Cloning method: Restriction Enzyme; 5′ cloning site NheI (not destroyed); 3′ cloning site BsrGI (not destroyed)
  Sequencing primers: 5′ CMV-F; 3′ SV40-pAR
Terms and licenses: Academic/Nonprofit Terms; Industry Terms: Not Available to Industry
How to cite: pCMV-OptoFGFR1-Y766F was a gift from Won Do Heo (Addgene plasmid # 59777 ; http://n2t.net/addgene:59777 ; RRID:Addgene_59777)
