[The description below was written by a language model from this plasmid's Addgene catalogue record and pLannotate feature annotations shown in this document.]
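Description:
pCMV-OptoFGFR1-Y766F is a mammalian expression plasmid of about 7.5 kb, built on the Clontech pmCitrine-N1 backbone. It carries a mutant form of a blue-light-activatable FGF receptor 1. It replicates in E. coli at high copy from a ColE1/pUC-type origin and also contains an f1 phage origin. A single Tn5 NeoR/KanR gene serves as the marker in both hosts. A bacterial bla-type promoter drives it for kanamycin selection in E. coli, and the SV40 enhancer/early promoter drives it for G418 selection of transfected mammalian cells, with an HSV TK polyadenylation signal downstream. The short ble, bGH poly(A) and SV40 large T fragments in the feature table appear to be backbone remnants or partial annotation matches, not functional parts.

The payload is one fusion open reading frame cloned between NheI and BsrGI. It is expressed from the CMV immediate-early enhancer/promoter and terminated by the SV40 poly(A) signal. The alternative name gives the order Lyn–cytoFGFR1(Y766F)–PHR–mCitrine. The Lyn segment, which is not annotated separately, is presumably a Lyn-derived membrane-targeting sequence and would fit the short stretch upstream of the FGFR1 fragment. Next come the cytoplasmic region of human FGFR1, the photolyase homology region of Arabidopsis cryptochrome 2, and a C-terminal mCitrine for visualisation. CRY2 PHR is known to oligomerise under blue light, so illumination should cluster and activate the receptor's intracellular domain without FGF ligand. The Y766F substitution removes the phosphotyrosine that binds PLC-gamma. This variant can therefore be used to separate PLC-gamma-dependent signalling from the other pathways downstream of light-activated FGFR1.
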