Features (pLannotate 1.2.2; 16 found; start..end, strand, type, name):
      1..304     +  enhancer       CMV enhancer: human cytomegalovirus immediate early enhancer
    305..508     +  promoter       CMV promoter: human cytomegalovirus (CMV) immediate early promoter
    619..1893    +  CDS            FGFR1 (fragment): FGFR1_HUMAN - Also known as BFGFR, CEK, FGFBR, FLG, FLT2, HBGFR. Experimental evidence at protein level: Swiss-Prot protein existence level 1. Tyrosine-protein kinase that acts as cell-surface receptor for fibroblast growth factors and plays an essential role in the regulation of embryonic development, cell proliferation, differentiation and migration. Required for normal mesoderm patterning and correct axial organization during embryonic development, normal skeletogenesis and normal development of the gonadotropin-releasing hormone (GnRH) neuronal system. Phosphorylates PLCG1, FRS2, GAB1 and
   1915..3408    +  CDS            CRY2 (fragment): CRY2_ARATH - Also known as PHH1 From Arabidopsis thaliana (Mouse-ear cress).
   3436..4152    +  CDS            Citrine: Citrine is a basic (constitutively fluorescent) yellow fluorescent protein published in 2001, derived from Aequorea victoria. It has moderate acid sensitivity.
   4172..4255    +  CDS            large T antigen (fragment): large T antigen from SV40 (simian virus 40)
   4278..4399    +  polyA_signal   SV40 poly(A) signal: SV40 polyadenylation signal
   4433..4861    -  rep_origin     f1 ori (sequence partly withheld): f1 bacteriophage origin of replication; arrow indicates direction of (+) strand synthesis
   4888..4992    +  promoter       AmpR promoter: bla
   4994..5351    +  promoter       SV40 promoter: SV40 enhancer and early promoter
   5386..6180    +  CDS            NeoR/KanR: aminoglycoside phosphotransferase from Tn5; aph(3')-II (or nptII); confers resistance to neomycin, kanamycin, and G418 (Geneticin®)
   6201..6353    +  CDS            ble (fragment): BLE_KLEPN - Experimental evidence at protein level: Swiss-Prot protein existence level 1. Binding protein with a strong affinity to the bleomycin family of antibiotics. Binds to CL990; an antimitotic-antibiotic compound. From Klebsiella pneumoniae.
   6412..6459    +  polyA_signal   HSV TK poly(A) signal: herpes simplex virus thymidine kinase polyadenylation signal (Cole and Stacy, 1985)
   6550..6566    -  polyA_signal   bGH poly(A) signal (fragment): bovine growth hormone polyadenylation signal
   6788..7376    +  rep_origin     ori: high-copy-number ColE1/pMB1/pBR322/pUC origin of replication
   7491..7550    +  enhancer       CMV enhancer (fragment): human cytomegalovirus immediate early enhancer
>Addgene plasmid #59777 | pCMV-OptoFGFR1-Y766F | addgene full sequence | sequence record 247857 | Addgene NGS Result
CGTTACATAACTTACGGTAAATGGCCCGCCTGGCTGACCGCCCAACGACCCCCGCCCATTGACGTCAATA
ATGACGTATGTTCCCATAGTAACGCCAATAGGGACTTTCCATTGACGTCAATGGGTGGAGTATTTACGGT
AAACTGCCCACTTGGCAGTACATCAAGTGTATCATATGCCAAGTACGCCCCCTATTGACGTCAATGACGG
TAAATGGCCCGCCTGGCATTATGCCCAGTACATGACCTTATGGGACTTTCCTACTTGGCAGTACATCTAC
GTATTAGTCATCGCTATTACCATGGTGATGCGGTTTTGGCAGTACATCAATGGGCGTGGATAGCGGTTTG
ACTCACGGGGATTTCCAAGTCTCCACCCCATTGACGTCAATGGGAGTTTGTTTTGGCACCAAAATCAACG
GGACTTTCCAAAATGTCGTAACAACTCCGCCCCATTGACGCAAATGGGCGGTAGGCGTGTACGGTGGGAG
GTCTATATAAGCAGAGCTGGTTTAGTGAACCGTCAGATCCGCTAGCCACCATGGGATGTATAAAATCAAA
AGGGAAAGACAGCGCGGGAGCAGATAGTGCTGGTAGTGCTGGTAGTGCTGGGAATTCCAAGATGAAGAGT
GGTACCAAGAAGAGTGACTTCCACAGCCAGATGGCTGTGCACAAGCTGGCCAAGAGCATCCCTCTGCGCA
GACAGGTAACAGTGTCTGCTGACTCCAGTGCATCCATGAACTCTGGGGTTCTTCTGGTTCGGCCATCACG
GCTCTCCTCCAGTGGGACTCCCATGCTAGCAGGGGTCTCTGAGTATGAGCTTCCCGAAGACCCTCGCTGG
GAGCTGCCTCGGGACAGACTGGTCTTAGGCAAACCCCTGGGAGAGGGCTGCTTTGGGCAGGTGGTGTTGG
CAGAGGCTATCGGGCTGGACAAGGACAAACCCAACCGTGTGACCAAAGTGGCTGTGAAGATGTTGAAGTC
GGACGCAACAGAGAAAGACTTGTCAGACCTGATCTCAGAAATGGAGATGATGAAGATGATCGGGAAGCAT
AAGAATATCATCAACCTGCTGGGGGCCTGCACGCAGGATGGTCCCTTGTATGTCATCGTGGAGTATGCCT
CCAAGGGCAACCTGCGGGAGTACCTGCAGGCCCGGAGGCCCCCAGGGCTGGAATACTGCTACAACCCCAG
CCACAACCCAGAGGAGCAGCTCTCCTCCAAGGACCTGGTGTCCTGCGCCTACCAGGTGGCCCGAGGCATG
GAGTATCTGGCCTCCAAGAAGTGCATACACCGAGACCTGGCAGCCAGGAATGTCCTGGTGACAGAGGACA
ATGTGATGAAGATAGCAGACTTTGGCCTCGCACGGGACATTCACCACATCGACTACTATAAAAAGACAAC
CAACGGCCGACTGCCTGTGAAGTGGATGGCACCCGAGGCATTATTTGACCGGATCTACACCCACCAGAGT
GATGTGTGGTCTTTCGGGGTGCTCCTGTGGGAGATCTTCACTCTGGGCGGCTCCCCATACCCCGGTGTGC
CTGTGGAGGAACTTTTCAAGCTGCTGAAGGAGGGTCACCGCATGGACAAGCCCAGTAACTGCACCAACGA
GCTGTACATGATGATGCGGGACTGCTGGCATGCAGTGCCCTCACAGAGACCCACCTTCAAGCAGCTGGTG
GAAGACCTGGACCGCATCGTGGCCTTGACCTCCAACCAGGAGTTCCTGGACCTGTCCATGCCCCTGGACC
AGTACTCCCCCAGCTTTCCCGACACCCGGAGCTCTACGTGCTCCTCAGGGGAGGATTCCGTCTTCTCTCA
TGAGCCGCTGCCCGAGGAGCCCTGCCTGCCCCGACACCCAGCCCAGCTTGCCAATGGCGGACTCAAACGC
CGCGCGGATCCACCGGTCGCCACCATGAAGATGGACAAAAAGACCATCGTCTGGTTTCGGAGAGATTTGA
GAATAGAAGATAATCCCGCGCTCGCCGCCGCGGCCCACGAGGGTTCCGTCTTCCCCGTTTTCATTTGGTG
TCCTGAAGAAGAAGGCCAGTTTTATCCCGGAAGGGCCTCTAGGTGGTGGATGAAGCAAAGTCTGGCCCAT
CTTAGCCAGTCACTGAAAGCACTGGGCAGTGATCTTACCCTGATCAAGACACACAATACCATCTCTGCCA
TCCTCGACTGCATCAGGGTGACCGGCGCAACGAAAGTCGTGTTTAACCACCTGTACGATCCAGTTAGTCT
GGTGCGCGACCACACTGTGAAGGAGAAGCTGGTGGAACGGGGGATCAGTGTGCAGAGCTACAACGGGGAC
CTTCTGTACGAGCCATGGGAGATCTATTGCGAGAAAGGGAAACCGTTCACCTCCTTCAACAGTTACTGGA
AGAAATGTTTGGATATGTCAATAGAGTCCGTTATGTTGCCCCCTCCCTGGAGACTGATGCCGATTACTGC
TGCTGCAGAGGCCATCTGGGCCTGCTCCATCGAGGAACTCGGTCTGGAAAATGAAGCAGAAAAGCCAAGC
AATGCACTTCTCACTAGAGCCTGGAGCCCCGGCTGGTCTAATGCCGACAAGCTGCTTAACGAGTTCATCG
AAAAACAACTGATTGACTACGCGAAGAACTCCAAGAAAGTGGTAGGTAACTCAACTAGCTTGCTCTCTCC
ATATCTCCATTTTGGCGAGATTTCTGTCCGCCATGTATTTCAGTGCGCTCGGATGAAACAGATTATCTGG
GCTCGCGATAAAAACAGCGAAGGCGAAGAAAGCGCCGATCTGTTCCTGCGAGGGATCGGACTTCGGGAAT
ACTCCCGGTATATATGTTTCAACTTTCCATTCACACACGAGCAGAGTCTGTTGTCCCACCTCAGGTTCTT
CCCCTGGGACGCCGATGTCGACAAATTCAAGGCATGGAGACAGGGAAGGACAGGGTACCCACTCGTGGAT
GCTGGCATGAGAGAGCTCTGGGCTACAGGCTGGATGCACAACCGCATCCGGGTAATCGTGTCCTCATTTG
CTGTCAAGTTTCTGCTCCTGCCTTGGAAATGGGGAATGAAGTACTTTTGGGATACCCTTCTCGACGCCGA
CTTGGAGTGTGACATTCTGGGATGGCAATATATTAGCGGGTCAATTCCTGACGGCCATGAGTTGGACAGG
TTGGACAATCCGGCCTTGCAGGGAGCTAAGTATGATCCCGAAGGAGAGTATATTCGACAGTGGCTCCCCG
AGCTGGCCCGACTTCCTACGGAGTGGATTCACCATCCTTGGGACGCACCACTGACAGTGCTCAAGGCAAG
CGGGGTGGAGCTGGGCACCAATTACGCTAAGCCTATAGTTGATATAGATACAGCACGCGAGCTGCTGGCT
AAAGCGATCTCTCGCACTCGGGAGGCGCAGATTATGATCGGTGCTGCCGGCAGCGGCAGCCCACCGGTCG
CCACCATGGTGAGCAAGGGCGAGGAGCTGTTCACCGGGGTGGTGCCCATCCTGGTCGAGCTGGACGGCGA
CGTAAACGGCCACAAGTTCAGCGTGTCCGGCGAGGGCGAGGGCGATGCCACCTACGGCAAGCTGACCCTG
AAGTTCATCTGCACCACCGGCAAGCTGCCCGTGCCCTGGCCCACCCTCGTGACCACCTTCGGCTACGGCC
TGATGTGCTTTGCCCGCTACCCCGACCACATGAAGCAGCACGACTTCTTCAAGTCCGCCATGCCCGAAGG
CTACGTCCAGGAGCGCACCATCTTCTTCAAGGACGACGGCAACTACAAGACCCGCGCCGAGGTGAAGTTC
GAGGGCGACACCCTGGTGAACCGCATCGAGCTGAAGGGCATCGACTTCAAGGAGGACGGCAACATCCTGG
GGCACAAGCTGGAGTACAACTACAACAGCCACAACGTCTATATCATGGCCGACAAGCAGAAGAACGGCAT
CAAGGTGAACTTCAAGATCCGCCACAACATCGAGGACGGCAGCGTGCAGCTCGCCGACCACTACCAGCAG
AACACCCCCATCGGCGACGGCCCCGTGCTGCTGCCCGACAACCACTACCTGAGCTACCAGTCCGCCCTGA
GCAAAGACCCCAACGAGAAGCGCGATCACATGGTCCTGCTGGAGTTCGTGACCGCCGCCGGGATCACTCT
CGGCATGGACGAGCTGTACAAGTAAAGCGGCCGCGACTCTAGATCATAATCAGCCATACCACATTTGTAG
AGGTTTTACTTGCTTTAAAAAACCTCCCACACCTCCCCCTGAACCTGAAACATAAAATGAATGCAATTGT
TGTTGTTAACTTGTTTATTGCAGCTTATAATGGTTACAAATAAAGCAATAGCATCACAAATTTCACAAAT
AAAGCATTTTTTTCACTGCATTCTAGTTGTGGTTTGTCCAAACTCATCAATGTATCTTAAGGCGTAAATT
GTAAGCGTTAATATTTTGTTAAAATTCGCGTTAAATTTTTGTTAAATCAGCTCATTTTTTAACCAATAGG
CCGAAATCGGCAAAATCCCTTATAAATCAAAAGAATAGACCGAGATAGGGT
[37 nt withheld, positions 4532-4568]
AAAGAACGTGGACTCCAACGTCAAAGG
[49 nt withheld, positions 4596-4644]
T
[91 nt withheld, positions 4646-4736]
G
[124 nt withheld, positions 4738-4861]
CAGGTGGCACTTTTCGGGGAAATGTGCGCGGAACCCCTATTTGTTTATTTTTCTAAATACATTCAAATAT
GTATCCGCTCATGAGACAATAACCCTGATAAATGCTTCAATAATATTGAAAAAGGAAGAGTCCTGAGGCG
GAAAGAACCAGCTGTGGAATGTGTGTCAGTTAGGGTGTGGAAAGTCCCCAGGCTCCCCAGCAGGCAGAAG
TATGCAAAGCATGCATCTCAATTAGTCAGCAACCAGGTGTGGAAAGTCCCCAGGCTCCCCAGCAGGCAGA
AGTATGCAAAGCATGCATCTCAATTAGTCAGCAACCATAGTCCCGCCCCTAACTCCGCCCATCCCGCCCC
TAACTCCGCCCAGTTCCGCCCATTCTCCGCCCCATGGCTGACTAATTTTTTTTATTTATGCAGAGGCCGA
GGCCGCCTCGGCCTCTGAGCTATTCCAGAAGTAGTGAGGAGGCTTTTTTGGAGGCCTAGGCTTTTGCAAA
GATCGATCAAGAGACAGGATGAGGATCGTTTCGCATGATTGAACAAGATGGATTGCACGCAGGTTCTCCG
GCCGCTTGGGTGGAGAGGCTATTCGGCTATGACTGGGCACAACAGACAATCGGCTGCTCTGATGCCGCCG
TGTTCCGGCTGTCAGCGCAGGGGCGCCCGGTTCTTTTTGTCAAGACCGACCTGTCCGGTGCCCTGAATGA
ACTGCAAGACGAGGCAGCGCGGCTATCGTGGCTGGCCACGACGGGCGTTCCTTGCGCAGCTGTGCTCGAC
GTTGTCACTGAAGCGGGAAGGGACTGGCTGCTATTGGGCGAAGTGCCGGGGCAGGATCTCCTGTCATCTC
ACCTTGCTCCTGCCGAGAAAGTATCCATCATGGCTGATGCAATGCGGCGGCTGCATACGCTTGATCCGGC
TACCTGCCCATTCGACCACCAAGCGAAACATCGCATCGAGCGAGCACGTACTCGGATGGAAGCCGGTCTT
GTCGATCAGGATGATCTGGACGAAGAGCATCAGGGGCTCGCGCCAGCCGAACTGTTCGCCAGGCTCAAGG
CGAGCATGCCCGACGGCGAGGATCTCGTCGTGACCCATGGCGATGCCTGCTTGCCGAATATCATGGTGGA
AAATGGCCGCTTTTCTGGATTCATCGACTGTGGCCGGCTGGGTGTGGCGGACCGCTATCAGGACATAGCG
TTGGCTACCCGTGATATTGCTGAAGAGCTTGGCGGCGAATGGGCTGACCGCTTCCTCGTGCTTTACGGTA
TCGCCGCTCCCGATTCGCAGCGCATCGCCTTCTATCGCCTTCTTGACGAGTTCTTCTGAGCGGGACTCTG
GGGTTCGAAATGACCGACCAAGCGACGCCCAACCTGCCATCACGAGATTTCGATTCCACCGCCGCCTTCT
ATGAAAGGTTGGGCTTCGGAATCGTTTTCCGGGACGCCGGCTGGATGATCCTCCAGCGCGGGGATCTCAT
GCTGGAGTTCTTCGCCCACCCTAGGGGGAGGCTAACTGAAACACGGAAGGAGACAATACCGGAAGGAACC
CGCGCTATGACGGCAATAAAAAGACAGAATAAAACGCACGGTGTTGGGTCGTTTGTTCATAAACGCGGGG
TTCGGTCCCAGGGCTGGCACTCTGTCGATACCCCACCGAGACCCCATTGGGGCCAATACGCCCGCGTTTC
TTCCTTTTCCCCACCCCACCCCCCAAGTTCGGGTGAAGGCCCAGGGCTCGCAGCCAACGTCGGGGCGGCA
GGCCCTGCCATAGCCTCAGGTTACTCATATATACTTTAGATTGATTTAAAACTTCATTTTTAATTTAAAA
GGATCTAGGTGAAGATCCTTTTTGATAATCTCATGACCAAAATCCCTTAACGTGAGTTTTCGTTCCACTG
AGCGTCAGACCCCGTAGAAAAGATCAAAGGATCTTCTTGAGATCCTTTTTTTCTGCGCGTAATCTGCTGC
TTGCAAACAAAAAAACCACCGCTACCAGCGGTGGTTTGTTTGCCGGATCAAGAGCTACCAACTCTTTTTC
CGAAGGTAACTGGCTTCAGCAGAGCGCAGATACCAAATACTGTTCTTCTAGTGTAGCCGTAGTTAGGCCA
CCACTTCAAGAACTCTGTAGCACCGCCTACATACCTCGCTCTGCTAATCCTGTTACCAGTGGCTGCTGCC
AGTGGCGATAAGTCGTGTCTTACCGGGTTGGACTCAAGACGATAGTTACCGGATAAGGCGCAGCGGTCGG
GCTGAACGGGGGGTTCGTGCACACAGCCCAGCTTGGAGCGAACGACCTACACCGAACTGAGATACCTACA
GCGTGAGCTATGAGAAAGCGCCACGCTTCCCGAAGGGAGAAAGGCGGACAGGTATCCGGTAAGCGGCAGG
GTCGGAACAGGAGAGCGCACGAGGGAGCTTCCAGGGGGAAACGCCTGGTATCTTTATAGTCCTGTCGGGT
TTCGCCACCTCTGACTTGAGCGTCGATTTTTGTGATGCTCGTCAGGGGGGCGGAGCCTATGGAAAAACGC
CAGCAACGCGGCCTTTTTACGGTTCCTGGCCTTTTGCTGGCCTTTTGCTCACATGTTCTTTCCTGCGTTA
TCCCCTGATTCTGTGGATAACCGTATTACCGCCATGCATTAGTTATTAATAGTAATCAATTACGGGGTCA
TTAGTTCATAGCCCATATATGGAGTTCCG
